Addgene plasmid #192819: pAAV-CAG-BR1-P2A-FusionRed
Purpose: Expresses BR1 with FusionRed tag in mammalian cells
Depositing lab: Kiryl Piatkevich. Depositing organization: Westlake University. Publication: Enhanced small green fluorescent proteins as a multisensing platform for biosensor development. Liang GT, Lai C, Yue Z, Zhang H, Li D, Chen Z, Lu X, Tao L, Subach FV, Piatkevich KD. Front Bioeng Biotechnol. 2022 Oct 17;10:1039317. doi: 10.3389/fbioe.2022.1039317. eCollection 2022. PubMed 36324888.
Backbone
  Vector backbone: pAAV-CAG
  Backbone size w/o insert (bp): 5515
  Total vector size (bp): 5848
  Vector type: Mammalian Expression, AAV
Growth in bacteria
  Bacterial resistance: Ampicillin, 100 μg/mL
  Growth temperature: 37°C
  Growth strain: NEB Stable
  Copy number: High Copy
Gene/Insert
  Gene/Insert name: BR1
  Species: A. thaliana (mustard weed)
  Insert size (bp): 333
  Entrez Gene: BRI1 (a.k.a. AT4G39400, ATBRI1, BIN1, BR INSENSITIVE 1, BRASSINOSTEROID INSENSITIVE 1, CABBAGE 2, CBB2, DWARF 2, DWF2, F23K16.30, F23K16_30)
  Promoter: chicken β-actin promoter
  Tag / fusion protein: FusionRed (C terminal on backbone)
  Cloning method: Restriction Enzyme; 5′ cloning site KnpI (not destroyed); 3′ cloning site AgeI (not destroyed)
  Sequencing primers: 5′ ctccgggctgtaattagcgcttggt; 3′ catgtgaagccctcagggaaggact
Terms and licenses: Academic/Nonprofit Terms; Industry Terms: Not Available to Industry
How to cite: pAAV-CAG-BR1-P2A-FusionRed was a gift from Kiryl Piatkevich (Addgene plasmid # 192819 ; http://n2t.net/addgene:192819 ; RRID:Addgene_192819)
