[The description below was written by a language model from this plasmid's Addgene catalogue record and pLannotate feature annotations shown in this document.]
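Description:
pAAV-CAG-BR1-P2A-FusionRed is an AAV transfer plasmid that also serves as a mammalian expression vector, built on the pAAV-CAG backbone. It is maintained in bacteria through a high-copy ColE1/pUC-type origin and selected with ampicillin via the β-lactamase gene. An f1 phage origin and a lacZα remnant are also present. The catalogue lists a total size of 5,848 bp, whereas the annotated sequence is a partial NGS assembly of 5,722 nt. In it only one AAV2 inverted terminal repeat fragment is detected, near the end of the record. The second ITR, which would be needed to flank the cassette for packaging into AAV particles, probably lies in the unassembled portion, as ITRs are difficult to sequence, but the table does not confirm this.

The expression cassette is driven by the CAG arrangement: a CMV enhancer fragment, the chicken β-actin promoter named in the catalogue, and chimeric chicken β-actin/rabbit β-globin intron sequences. These elements give strong constitutive transcription in mammalian cells. Downstream is the 333 bp BR1 coding sequence, a small flavin-dependent fluorescent protein derived from Arabidopsis thaliana. The catalogue links the insert to the BRI1 brassinosteroid receptor gene, which appears to be a name-based mismatch given the insert size and the feature annotation. BR1 is followed by FusionRed, a red fluorescent protein from Entacmaea quadricolor. The construct name indicates a P2A self-cleaving peptide between them, presumably in the unannotated gap, so FusionRed would be produced as a separate polypeptide rather than a true fusion tag. That would make it a co-expression reference for normalising BR1 brightness. A WPRE and an SV40 polyadenylation signal enhance transcript stability and processing. The plasmid is intended for expressing and characterising BR1 in mammalian cells.
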