Features (pLannotate 1.2.2; 16 found; start..end, strand, type, name):
     31..279     +  enhancer       CMV enhancer (fragment): human cytomegalovirus immediate early enhancer
    559..694     +  intron         hybrid intron (fragment): hybrid between chicken β-actin (CBA) and minute virus of mice (MMV) introns (Gray et al., 2011)
    783..913     +  intron         chimeric intron (fragment): chimera between introns from chicken β-actin and rabbit β-globin
    911..973     +  CDS            HBB (fragment): HBB_LEPEU - Experimental evidence at protein level: Swiss-Prot protein existence level 1. Involved in oxygen transport from the lung to the various peripheral tissues. From Lepus europaeus (European hare).
    985..1317    +  CDS            BR1: BR1 is a basic (constitutively fluorescent) cyan fluorescent protein published in 2019, derived from Arabidopsis thaliana. It requires the cofactor flavin for fluorescence.
   1411..2106    +  CDS            FusionRed: FusionRed is a basic (constitutively fluorescent) red fluorescent protein published in 2012, derived from Entacmaea quadricolor. It has low acid sensitivity.
   2110..2134    +  misc_feature   MCS (fragment): pBluescript multiple cloning site
   2134..2722    +  misc_feature   WPRE: woodchuck hepatitis virus posttranscriptional regulatory element
   2765..2886    -  polyA_signal   SV40 poly(A) signal: SV40 polyadenylation signal
   2909..2977    -  CDS            large T antigen (fragment): large T antigen from SV40 (simian virus 40)
   3286..3874    -  rep_origin     ori: high-copy-number ColE1/pMB1/pBR322/pUC origin of replication
   4045..4905    -  CDS            AmpR: β-lactamase; bla; confers resistance to ampicillin, carbenicillin, and related antibiotics
   4906..5010    -  promoter       AmpR promoter: bla
   5063..5491    -  rep_origin     f1 ori (sequence partly withheld): f1 bacteriophage origin of replication; arrow indicates direction of (+) strand synthesis
   5496..5565    -  CDS            lacZα (fragment): LacZα fragment of β-galactosidase; lacZ fragment
   5560..5692    -  repeat_region  AAV2 ITR (fragment): inverted terminal repeat of adeno-associated virus serotype 2 inverted
>Addgene plasmid #192819 | pAAV-CAG-BR1-P2A-FusionRed | addgene full sequence | sequence record 379992 | Addgene Partial NGS Result
TATCTACGTAGCCATGCTCTAGGAAGAGTACCATTGACGTCAATAATGACGTATGTTCCCATAGTAACGC
CAATAGGGACTTTCCATTGACGTCAATGGGTGGAGTATTTACGGTAAACTGCCCACTTGGCAGTACATCA
AGTGTATCATATGCCAAGTACGCCCCCTATTGACGTCAATGACGGTAAATGGCCCGCCTGGCATTATGCC
CAGTACATGACCTTATGGGACTTTCCTACTTGGCAGTACATCTACGTATTAGTCATCGCTATTACCATGG
TCGAGGTGAGCCCCACGTTCTGCTTCACTCTCCCCATCTCCCCCCCCTCCCCACCCCCAATTTTGTATTT
ATTTATTTTTTAATTATTTTGTGCAGCGATGGGGGCGGGGGGGGGGGGGGGGCGCGCGCCGGGGGGGGGG
GGGGGGGGGGGGGGGGGGGGGGGGGSGRGGSGGRGRGGKGCGGCGGCAGCCAATCAGAGCGGCGCGCTCC
GAAAGTTTCCTTTTATGGCGAGGCGGCGGCGGCGGCGGCCCTATAAAAAGCGAAGCGCGCGGCGGGCGGG
AGTCGCTGCGCGCTGCCTTCGCCCCGTGCCCCGCTCCGCCGCCGCCTCGCGCCGCCCGCCCCGGCTCTGA
CTGACCGCGTTACTCCCACAGGTGAGCGGGCGGGACGGCCCTTCTCCTCCGGGCTGTAATTAGCGCTTGG
TTTAATGACGGCTTGTTTCTTTTCTGTGGCTGCGTGAAAGCCTTGAGGGGCTCCGGGAGGGCCCTTTGTG
CGGGGGGAGCGGCTCGGGGCTGTCCGCGGGGGGACGGCTGCCTTCGGGGGGGACGGGGCAGGGCGGGGTT
CGGCTTCTGGCGTGTGACCGGCGGCTCTAGAGCCTCTGCTAACCATGTTCATGCCTTCTTCTTTTTCCTA
CAGCTCCTGGGCAACGTGCTGGTTATTGTGCTGTCTCATCATTTTGGCAAAGAATTGGATCCGGTACCGC
CACCATGATCGAGAAGAACTACGTGATCACCGACCCCAGACTGCCCGACAACCCCATCATCTTCGCCAGC
GACGGCTTCCTGGAGCTGACCGGCTACAGCAGAGAGGAGATCCTGGGCAGAAACGCCAGATTCCTGCAGG
GCCCCGAGACCGACCAGGCCACCGTGCAGAAGATCAGAGACGCCATCAGAGACCAGAGAGAGACCACCGT
GCAGCTGATCAACTACACCAAGAGCGGCAGAAAGTTCTGGAACCTGCTGCACCTGCAGCCCGTGAGAGAC
CAGAAGGGCGAGCTGCAGTACTTCATCGGCGTGCAGCTGGACGGCAGCGACAGAGTGCGACCGGTTCACG
TGGGAAGTGGGGCTACAAACTTCTCACTGCTGAAACAGGCCGGGGATGTGGAGGAAAACCCAGGACCACA
CGTGACTAGTATGGTGAGCGAGCTGATTAAGGAGAACATGCCCATGAAGCTGTACATGGAGGGCACCGTG
AACAACCACCACTTCAAGTGCACATCCGAGGGCGAAGGCAAGCCCTACGAGGGCACCCAGACCATGAGAA
TCAAGGTCGTCGAGGGCGGCCCTCTCCCCTTCGCCTTCGACATCCTGGCTACCAGCTTCATGTACGGCAG
CAGAACCTTCATCAAGCACCCTCCGGGCATCCCCGACTTCTTTAAGCAGTCCTTCCCTGAGGGCTTCACA
TGGGAGAGAGTCACCACATACGAAGACGGGGGCGTGCTGACCGCTACCCAGGACACCAGCCTCCAGGACG
GCTGCCTCATCTACAACGTCAAGGTTAGAGGGGTGAACTTCCCAGCCAACGGCCCTGTGATGCAGAAGAA
AACACTCGGCTGGGAGGCCTCCACCGAGACGATGTACCCTGCTGACGGAGGACTGGAAGGCGCATGTGAC
ATGGCTCTGAAGCTCGTGGGAGGAGGACACCTGATCTGCAACCTTGAGACAACATACAGATCCAAGAAAC
CCGCTACGAACCTCAAGATGCCCGGCGTCTACAACGTGGACCACAGACTGGAAAGAATCAAGGAGGCCGA
CGATGAGACATACGTCGAGCAGCACGAGGTGGCTGTGGCCAGATACTCTACTGGTGGCGCTGGTGATGGA
GGTAAATAAGAATTCGATATCAAGCTTATCGATAATCAACCTCTGGATTACAAAATTTGTGAAAGATTGA
CTGGTATTCTTAACTATGTTGCTCCTTTTACGCTATGTGGATACGCTGCTTTAATGCCTTTGTATCATGC
TATTGCTTCCCGTATGGCTTTCATTTTCTCCTCCTTGTATAAATCCTGGTTGCTGTCTCTTTATGAGGAG
TTGTGGCCCGTTGTCAGGCAACGTGGCGTGGTGTGCACTGTGTTTGCTGACGCAACCCCCACTGGTTGGG
GCATTGCCACCACCTGTCAGCTCCTTTCCGGGACTTTCGCTTTCCCCCTCCCTATTGCCACGGCGGAACT
CATCGCCGCCTGCCTTGCCCGCTGCTGGACAGGGGCTCGGCTGTTGGGCACTGACAATTCCGTGGTGTTG
TCGGGGAAATCATCGTCCTTTCCTTGGCTGCTCGCCTGTGTTGCCACCTGGATTCTGCGCGGGACGTCCT
TCTGCTACGTCCCTTCGGCCCTCAATCCAGCGGACCTTCCTTCCCGCGGCCTGCTGCCGGCTCTGCGGCC
TCTTCCGCGTCTTCGCCTTCGCCCTCAGACGAGTCGGATCTCCCTTTGGGCCGCCTCCCCGCATCGATAC
CGTCGACCCGGGCGGCCGCTTCGAGCAGACATGATAAGATACATTGATGAGTTTGGACAAACCACAACTA
GAATGCAGTGAAAAAAATGCTTTATTTGTGAAATTTGTGATGCTATTGCTTTATTTGTAACCATTATAAG
CTGCAATAAACAAGTTAACAACAACAATTGCATTCATTTTATGTTTCAGGTTCAGGGGGAGATGTGGGAG
GTTTTTTAAAGCAAGTAAAACCTCTACAAATGTGGTAAAATCGATAAGGATCTTCCTAGAGCATGGCTAC
GTAGATAAGTAGCATGGCGGGTTAATCATTAACTACAAGGAACCCCTAGTGATGGAGTTGGCCACTCCCT
CTCTGCGCGCYCRCTCSCTCWCTGNCKCGCTNCGCTCGSTCACTGACTCGCTGCGCTCGGTCGTTCGGCT
GCGGCGAGCGGTATCAGCTCACTCAAAGGCGGTAATACGGTTATCCACAGAATCAGGGGATAACGCAGGA
AAGAACATGTGAGCAAAAGGCCAGCAAAAGGCCAGGAACCGTAAAAAGGCCGCGTTGCTGGCGTTTTTCC
ATAGGCTCCGCCCCCCTGACGAGCATCACAAAAATCGACGCTCAAGTCAGAGGTGGCGAAACCCGACAGG
ACTATAAAGATACCAGGCGTTTCCCCCTGGAAGCTCCCTCGTGCGCTCTCCTGTTCCGACCCTGCCGCTT
ACCGGATACCTGTCCGCCTTTCTCCCTTCGGGAAGCGTGGCGCTTTCTCATAGCTCACGCTGTAGGTATC
TCAGTTCGGTGTAGGTCGTTCGCTCCAAGCTGGGCTGTGTGCACGAACCCCCCGTTCAGCCCGACCGCTG
CGCCTTATCCGGTAACTATCGTCTTGAGTCCAACCCGGTAAGACACGACTTATCGCCACTGGCAGCAGCC
ACTGGTAACAGGATTAGCAGAGCGAGGTATGTAGGCGGTGCTACAGAGTTCTTGAAGTGGTGGCCTAACT
ACGGCTACACTAGAAGAACAGTATTTGGTATCTGCGCTCTGCTGAAGCCAGTTACCTTCGGAAAAAGAGT
TGGTAGCTCTTGATCCGGCAAACAAACCACCGCTGGTAGCGGTGGTTTTTTTGTTTGCAAGCAGCAGATT
ACGCGCAGAAAAAAAGGATCTCAAGAAGATCCTTTGATCTTTTCTACGGGGTCTGACGCTCAGTGGAACG
AAAACTCACGTTAAGGGATTTTGGTCATGAGATTATCAAAAAGGATCTTCACCTAGATCCTTTTAAATTA
AAAATGAAGTTTTAAATCAATCTAAAGTATATATGAGTAAACTTGGTCTGACAGTTACCAATGCTTAATC
AGTGAGGCACCTATCTCAGCGATCTGTCTATTTCGTTCATCCATAGTTGCCTGACTCCCCGTCGTGTAGA
TAACTACGATACGGGAGGGCTTACCATCTGGCCCCAGTGCTGCAATGATACCGCGAGACCCACGCTCACC
GGCTCCAGATTTATCAGCAATAAACCAGCCAGCCGGAAGGGCCGAGCGCAGAAGTGGTCCTGCAACTTTA
TCCGCCTCCATCCAGTCTATTAATTGTTGCCGGGAAGCTAGAGTAAGTAGTTCGCCAGTTAATAGTTTGC
GCAACGTTGTTGCCATTGCTACAGGCATCGTGGTGTCACGCTCGTCGTTTGGTATGGCTTCATTCAGCTC
CGGTTCCCAACGATCAAGGCGAGTTACATGATCCCCCATGTTGTGCAAAAAAGCGGTTAGCTCCTTCGGT
CCTCCGATCGTTGTCAGAAGTAAGTTGGCCGCAGTGTTATCACTCATGGTTATGGCAGCACTGCATAATT
CTCTTACTGTCATGCCATCCGTAAGATGCTTTTCTGTGACTGGTGAGTACTCAACCAAGTCATTCTGAGA
ATAGTGTATGCGGCGACCGAGTTGCTCTTGCCCGGCGTCAATACGGGATAATACCGCGCCACATAGCAGA
ACTTTAAAAGTGCTCATCATTGGAAAACGTTCTTCGGGGCGAAAACTCTCAAGGATCTTACCGCTGTTGA
GATCCAGTTCGATGTAACCCACTCGTGCACCCAACTGATCTTCAGCATCTTTTACTTTCACCAGCGTTTC
TGGGTGAGCAAAAACAGGAAGGCAAAATGCCGCAAAAAAGGGAATAAGGGCGACACGGAAATGTTGAATA
CTCATACTCTTCCTTTTTCAATATTATTGAAGCATTTATCAGGGTTATTGTCTCATGAGCGGATACATAT
TTGAATGTATTTAGAAAAATAAACAAATAGGGGTTCCGCGCACATTTCCCCGAAAAGTGCCACCTAAATT
GTAAGCGTTAATATTTTGTTAAAATTCGCGTTAAATTTTTGTTAAATCAGCTCATTTTTTAACCAATAGG
CCGAAATCGGCAAAATCCCTTATAAATCAAAAGAATAGACCGAGATAGGGT
[37 nt withheld, positions 5162-5198]
AAAGAACGTGGACTCCAACGTCAAAGG
[49 nt withheld, positions 5226-5274]
T
[91 nt withheld, positions 5276-5366]
G
[124 nt withheld, positions 5368-5491]
CCCATTCGCCATTCAGGCTGCGCAACTGTTGGGAAGGGCGATCGGTGCGGGCCTCTTCGCTATTACGCCA
GCTGCGCGCTCGCTCGCTCACTGAGGCCGCCCGGGCAAAGCCCGGGCGTCGGGCGACCTTTGGTCGCCCG
GCCTCAGTGAGCGAGCGAGCGCGCAGAGAGGGAGTGGCCAACTCCATCACTAGGGGTTCCTTGTAGTTAA
TGATTAACCCGCCATGCTACT
