>Addgene plasmid #192819 | pAAV-CAG-BR1-P2A-FusionRed | depositor partial sequence | sequence record 373814 | BR1
ATGATCGAGAAGAACTACGTGATCACCGACCCCAGACTGCCCGACAACCCCATCATCTTCGCCAGCGACG
GCTTCCTGGAGCTGACCGGCTACAGCAGAGAGGAGATCCTGGGCAGAAACGCCAGATTCCTGCAGGGCCC
CGAGACCGACCAGGCCACCGTGCAGAAGATCAGAGACGCCATCAGAGACCAGAGAGAGACCACCGTGCAG
CTGATCAACTACACCAAGAGCGGCAGAAAGTTCTGGAACCTGCTGCACCTGCAGCCCGTGAGAGACCAGA
AGGGCGAGCTGCAGTACTTCATCGGCGTGCAGCTGGACGGCAGCGACAGAGTG
